Addgene plasmid #186383: pDEST-Spe4-Kozak-mScarlet-I-RfA
Purpose: (Empty Backbone) Destination vector for the expression of a fluorescent fusion of N-ter mScarlet-I and a protein of interest into embryos, by mRNA microinjection
Depositing lab: Patrick Lemaire.
Backbone
  Vector backbone: pDEST-Spe4-RfA
  Backbone size (bp): 5577
  Vector type: Gateway destination vector
  Selectable markers: ccdB gene
Growth in bacteria
  Bacterial resistance: Chloramphenicol and Ampicillin, 25 & 100 μg/mL
  Growth temperature: 37°C
  Growth strain: ccdB Survival
  Copy number: High Copy
Gene/Insert
  Gene/Insert name: None
Terms and licenses: Academic/Nonprofit Terms; Industry Terms: Not Available to Industry
Depositor comments: Gateway destination vector for mRNA production to overexpress a protein of interest following microinjection into ascidian eggs. Likely to be useful for zebrafish, Xenopus, urchin and cnidarian (Clytia, Nematostella...) overexpression studies as well. Backbone was modified by insertion of N terminal mScarlet-I tag at Bgl II/Stu I restriction site
How to cite: pDEST-Spe4-Kozak-mScarlet-I-RfA was a gift from Patrick Lemaire (Addgene plasmid # 186383 ; http://n2t.net/addgene:186383 ; RRID:Addgene_186383)
