[The description below was written by a language model from this plasmid's Addgene catalogue record and pLannotate feature annotations shown in this document.]
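Description:
pDEST-Spe4-Kozak-mScarlet-I-RfA is an empty Gateway destination vector for making synthetic mRNA that encodes a protein of interest fused at its N-terminus to the red fluorescent protein mScarlet-I. It was derived from pDEST-Spe4-RfA by inserting the mScarlet-I tag at the Bgl II/Stu I sites. The plasmid carries a high-copy ColE1/pUC-type origin, an f1 origin, and an ampicillin resistance gene on the backbone. The Gateway cassette adds chloramphenicol resistance and the ccdB toxin gene, so the unrecombined vector has to be maintained in a ccdB-tolerant strain under dual selection. Remnants of the parental lac region (lacI and lacZα fragments, lac promoter and operator) are also annotated.

The expression unit runs in the sense direction from a T3 RNA polymerase promoter. This is followed by the Xenopus β-globin 5' UTR, a translational enhancer, then, according to the construct name, a Kozak context for initiation, and the mScarlet-I coding sequence. Immediately downstream lies the RfA cassette (attR1, CmR, a ccdA fragment, ccdB, attR2), then the Xenopus β-globin 3' UTR. A T7 promoter sits beyond the 3' UTR in the opposite orientation. An LR reaction with an entry clone replaces the CmR/ccdB segment with the gene of interest, and ccdB counter-selects against non-recombinant plasmids in standard strains. The layout implies that in vitro transcription from T3 yields a globin-UTR-flanked message for the fusion protein.

The depositor intends these mRNAs for microinjection into ascidian eggs for overexpression and fluorescent localisation studies. They suggest the vector is likely to be useful in zebrafish, Xenopus, sea urchin and cnidarian embryos as well.
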