Features (pLannotate 1.2.2; 21 found; start..end, strand, type, name):
     21..125     +  promoter       AmpR promoter: bla
    126..986     +  CDS            AmpR: β-lactamase; bla; confers resistance to ampicillin, carbenicillin, and related antibiotics
   1157..1745    +  rep_origin     ori: high-copy-number ColE1/pMB1/pBR322/pUC origin of replication
   1928..2020    +  CDS            lacI (fragment): lac repressor; lacI; The lac repressor binds to the lac operator to inhibit transcription in E. coli. This inhibition can be relieved by adding lactose or isopropyl-β-D-thiogalactopyranoside (IPTG).
   2033..2054    +  protein_bind   CAP binding site: CAP binding activates transcription in the presence of cAMP. E. coli catabolite activator protein
   2069..2099    +  promoter       lac promoter: promoter for the E. coli lac operon
   2107..2123    +  protein_bind   lac operator: The lac repressor binds to the lac operator to inhibit transcription in E. coli. This inhibition can be relieved by adding lactose or isopropyl-β-D-thiogalactopyranoside (IPTG). lac repressor encoded by lacI
   2168..2186    +  promoter       T3 promoter: promoter for bacteriophage T3 RNA polymerase
   2211..2253    +  5'UTR          Xenopus globin 5'-UTR: translational enhancer from the 5'-UTR of the major beta-globin gene of Xenopus laevis
   2269..2964    +  CDS            mScarlet-I: mScarlet-I is a basic (constitutively fluorescent) red fluorescent protein published in 2016, derived from synthetic construct. It is reported to be a rapidly-maturing monomer with moderate acid sensitivity.
   2971..3095    +  protein_bind   attR1: mutant version of attR; recombination site for the Gateway® LR reaction LR Clonase™
   3120..3150    +  promoter       lac UV5 promoter: E. coli lac promoter with an "up" mutation
   3175..3203    +  promoter       cat promoter (fragment): promoter of the E. coli cat gene encoding chloramphenicol acetyltransferase
   3204..3863    +  CDS            CmR: chloramphenicol acetyltransferase; cat; confers resistance to chloramphenicol
   4042..4200    +  CDS            ccdA (fragment): CCDA_ECO57 - Also known as H, letA. Experimental evidence at protein level: Swiss-Prot protein existence level 1. Antitoxin component of a type II toxin-antitoxin (TA) system which inhibits the post-segregational killing (PSK) of plasmid-free cells, also referred to as a plasmid addiction system. Binds to and blocks the activity of CcdB; will also remove bound CcdB protein from the CcdB-GyrA complex by forming a CcdA-CcdB complex, a process termed rejuvenation. Functions as a transcriptional corepressor for the ccdAB operon, repression also requires CcdB (By similarity). From Escherichia coli
   4205..4507    +  CDS            ccdB: CCDB_ECOLI - Also known as G, letB, letD. Experimental evidence at protein level: Swiss-Prot protein existence level 1. Toxic component of a type II toxin-antitoxin (TA) system, functioning in plasmid maintainence. Responsible for the post- segregational killing (PSK) of plasmid-free cells, also referred to as a plasmid addiction system. Half-life of over 2 hours. Cell killing by CcdB is accompanied by filamentation, defects in chromosome and plasmid segregation, defects in cell division, formation of anucleate cells, decreased DNA synthesis and plasmid loss. Interferes with the activity of DN
   4551..4675    -  protein_bind   attR2: mutant version of attR; recombination site for the Gateway® LR reaction LR Clonase™
   4720..4843    +  3'UTR          Xenopus globin 3'-UTR: 3'-UTR of the major beta-globin gene of Xenopus laevis
   4934..4952    -  promoter       T7 promoter: promoter for bacteriophage T7 RNA polymerase
   4955..5112    +  CDS            lacZα (fragment): LacZα fragment of β-galactosidase; lacZ fragment
   5143..5571    -  rep_origin     f1 ori (sequence partly withheld): f1 bacteriophage origin of replication; arrow indicates direction of (+) strand synthesis
>Addgene plasmid #186383 | pDEST-Spe4-Kozak-mScarlet-I-RfA | addgene full sequence | sequence record 373826 | Addgene Partial NGS Result
GCACTTTTCGGGGAAATGTGCGCGGAACCCCTATTTGTTTATTTTTCTAAATACATTCAAATATGTATCC
GCTCATGAGACAATAACCCTGATAAATGCTTCAATAATATTGAAAAAGGAAGAGTATGAGTATTCAACAT
TTCCGTGTCGCCCTTATTCCCTTTTTTGCGGCATTTTGCCTTCCTGTTTTTGCTCACCCAGAAACGCTGG
TGAAAGTAAAAGATGCTGAAGATCAGTTGGGTGCACGAGTGGGTTACATCGAACTGGATCTCAACAGCGG
TAAGATCCTTGAGAGTTTTCGCCCCGAAGAACGTTTTCCAATGATGAGCACTTTTAAAGTTCTGCTATGT
GGCGCGGTATTATCCCGTATTGACGCCGGGCAAGAGCAACTCGGTCGCCGCATACACTATTCTCAGAATG
ACTTGGTTGAGTACTCACCAGTCACAGAAAAGCATCTTACGGATGGCATGACAGTAAGAGAATTATGCAG
TGCTGCCATAACCATGAGTGATAACACTGCGGCCAACTTACTTCTGACAACGATCGGAGGACCGAAGGAG
CTAACCGCTTTTTTGCACAACATGGGGGATCATGTAACTCGCCTTGATCGTTGGGAACCGGAGCTGAATG
AAGCCATACCAAACGACGAGCGTGACACCACGATGCCTGTAGCAATGGCAACAACGTTGCGCAAACTATT
AACTGGCGAACTACTTACTCTAGCTTCCCGGCAACAATTAATAGACTGGATGGAGGCGGATAAAGTTGCA
GGACCACTTCTGCGCTCGGCCCTTCCGGCTGGCTGGTTTATTGCTGATAAATCTGGAGCCGGTGAGCGTG
GATCTCGCGGTATCATTGCAGCACTGGGGCCAGATGGTAAGCCCTCCCGTATCGTAGTTATCTACACGAC
GGGGAGTCAGGCAACTATGGATGAACGAAATAGACAGATCGCTGAGATAGGTGCCTCACTGATTAAGCAT
TGGTAACTGTCAGACCAAGTTTACTCATATATACTTTAGATTGATTTAAAACTTCATTTTTAATTTAAAA
GGATCTAGGTGAAGATCCTTTTTGATAATCTCATGACCAAAATCCCTTAACGTGAGTTTTCGTTCCACTG
AGCGTCAGACCCCGTAGAAAAGATCAAAGGATCTTCTTGAGATCCTTTTTTTCTGCGCGTAATCTGCTGC
TTGCAAACAAAAAAACCACCGCTACCAGCGGTGGTTTGTTTGCCGGATCAAGAGCTACCAACTCTTTTTC
CGAAGGTAACTGGCTTCAGCAGAGCGCAGATACCAAATACTGTTCTTCTAGTGTAGCCGTAGTTAGGCCA
CCACTTCAAGAACTCTGTAGCACCGCCTACATACCTCGCTCTGCTAATCCTGTTACCAGTGGCTGCTGCC
AGTGGCGATAAGTCGTGTCTTACCGGGTTGGACTCAAGACGATAGTTACCGGATAAGGCGCAGCGGTCGG
GCTGAACGGGGGGTTCGTGCACACAGCCCAGCTTGGAGCGAACGACCTACACCGAACTGAGATACCTACA
GCGTGAGCTATGAGAAAGCGCCACGCTTCCCGAAGGGAGAAAGGCGGACAGGTATCCGGTAAGCGGCAGG
GTCGGAACAGGAGAGCGCACGAGGGAGCTTCCAGGGGGAAACGCCTGGTATCTTTATAGTCCTGTCGGGT
TTCGCCACCTCTGACTTGAGCGTCGATTTTTGTGATGCTCGTCAGGGGGGCGGAGCCTATGGAAAAACGC
CAGCAACGCGGCCTTTTTACGGTTCCTGGCCTTTTGCTGGCCTTTTGCTCACATGTTCTTTCCTGCGTTA
TCCCCTGATTCTGTGGATAACCGTATTACCGCCTTTGAGTGAGCTGATACCGCTCGCCGCAGCCGAACGA
CCGAGCGCAGCGAGTCAGTGAGCGAGGAAGCGGAAGAGCGCCCAATACGCAAACCGCCTCTCCCCGCGCG
TTGGCCGATTCATTAATGCAGCTGGCACGACAGGTTTCCCGACTGGAAAGCGGGCAGTGAGCGCAACGCA
ATTAATGTGAGTTAGCTCACTCATTAGGCACCCCAGGCTTTACACTTTATGCTTCCGGCTCGTATGTTGT
GTGGAATTGTGAGCGGATAACAATTTCACACAGGAAACAGCTATGACCATGATTACGCCAAGCTCGAAAT
TAACCCTCACTAAAGGGAACAAAAGCTGGAGCTAAGCTTGCTTGTTCTTTTTGCAGAAGCTCAGAATAAA
CGCTCAACTTTGGCAGATCTCAGAAAAAATGGTGAGCAAGGGCGAGGCAGTGATCAAGGAGTTCATGCGG
TTCAAGGTGCACATGGAGGGCTCCATGAACGGCCACGAGTTCGAGATCGAGGGCGAGGGCGAGGGCCGCC
CCTACGAGGGCACCCAGACCGCCAAGCTGAAGGTGACCAAGGGTGGCCCCCTGCCCTTCTCCTGGGACAT
CCTGTCCCCTCAGTTCATGTACGGCTCCAGGGCCTTCATCAAGCACCCCGCCGACATCCCCGACTACTAT
AAGCAGTCCTTCCCCGAGGGCTTCAAGTGGGAGCGCGTGATGAACTTCGAGGACGGCGGCGCCGTGACCG
TGACCCAGGACACCTCCCTGGAGGACGGCACCCTGATCTACAAGGTGAAGCTCCGCGGCACCAACTTCCC
TCCTGACGGCCCCGTAATGCAGAAGAAGACAATGGGCTGGGAAGCGTCCACCGAGCGGTTGTACCCCGAG
GACGGCGTGCTGAAGGGCGACATTAAGATGGCCCTGCGCCTGAAGGACGGCGGCCGCTACCTGGCGGACT
TCAAGACCACCTACAAGGCCAAGAAGCCCGTGCAGATGCCCGGCGCCTACAACGTCGACCGCAAGTTGGA
CATCACCTCCCACAACGAGGACTACACCGTGGTGGAACAGTACGAACGCTCCGAGGGCCGCCACTCCACC
GGCGGCATGGACGAGCTGTACAAGGTAATCACAAGTTTGTACAAAAAAGCTGAACGAGAAACGTAAAATG
ATATAAATATCAATATATTAAATTAGATTTTGCATAAAAAACAGACTACATAATACTGTAAAACACAACA
TATCCAGTCACTATGGCGGCCGCATTAGGCACCCCAGGCTTTACACTTTATGCTTCCGGCTCGTATAATG
TGTGGATTTTGAGTTAGGATCCGGCGAGATTTTCAGGAGCTAAGGAAGCTAAAATGGAGAAAAAAATCAC
TGGATATACCACCGTTGATATATCCCAATGGCATCGTAAAGAACATTTTGAGGCATTTCAGTCAGTTGCT
CAATGTACCTATAACCAGACCGTTCAGCTGGATATTACGGCCTTTTTAAAGACCGTAAAGAAAAATAAGC
ACAAGTTTTATCCGGCCTTTATTCACATTCTTGCCCGCCTGATGAATGCTCATCCGGAATTCCGTATGGC
AATGAAAGACGGTGAGCTGGTGATATGGGATAGTGTTCACCCTTGTTACACCGTTTTCCATGAGCAAACT
GAAACGTTTTCATCGCTCTGGAGTGAATACCACGACGATTTCCGGCAGTTTCTACACATATATTCGCAAG
ATGTGGCGTGTTACGGTGAAAACCTGGCCTATTTCCCTAAAGGGTTTATTGAGAATATGTTTTTCGTCTC
AGCCAATCCCTGGGTGAGTTTCACCAGTTTTGATTTAAACGTGGCCAATATGGACAACTTCTTCGCCCCC
GTTTTCACCATGGGCAAATATTATACGCAAGGCGACAAGGTGCTGATGCCGCTGGCGATTCAGGTTCATC
ATGCCGTCTGTGATGGCTTCCATGTCGGCAGAATGCTTAATGAATTACAACAGTACTGCGATGAGTGGCA
GGGCGGGGCGTAAACGCGTGGATCCGGCTTACTAAAAGCCAGATAACAGTATGCGTATTTGCGCGCTGAT
TTTTGCGGTATAAGAATATATACTGATATGTATACCCGAAGTATGTCAAAAAGAGGTGTGCTATGAAGCA
GCGTATTACAGTGACAGTTGACAGCGACAGCTATCAGTTGCTCAAGGCATATATGATGTCAATATCTCCG
GTCTGGTAAGCACAACCATGCAGAATGAAGCCCGTCGTCTGCGTGCCGAACGCTGGAAAGCGGAAAATCA
GGAAGGGATGGCTGAGGTCGCCCGGTTTATTGAAATGAACGGCTCTTTTGCTGACGAGAACAGGGACTGG
TGAAATGCAGTTTAAGGTTTACACCTATAAAAGAGAGAGCCGTTATCGTCTGTTTGTGGATGTACAGAGT
GATATTATTGACACGCCCGGGCGACGGATGGTGATCCCCCTGGCCAGTGCACGTCTGCTGTCAGATAAAG
TCTCCCGTGAACTTTACCCGGTGGTGCATATCGGGGATGAAAGCTGGCGCATGATGACCACCGATATGGC
CAGTGTGCCGGTCTCCGTTATCGGGGAAGAAGTGGCTGATCTCAGCCACCGCGAAAATGACATCAAAAAC
GCCATTAACCTGATGTTCTGGGGAATATAAATGTCAGGCTCCCTTATACACAGCCAGTCTGCAGGTCGAC
CATAGTGACTGGATATGTTGTGTTTTACAGTATTATGTAGTCTGTTTTTTATGCAAAATCTAATTTAATA
TATTGATATTTATATCATTTTACGTTTCTCGTTCAGCTTTCTTGTACAAAGTGGTGATAAACTTAGATAT
CGCGGCCGCGGAAGCGCTGGTTACCTAGGAACCAGCCTCAAGAACACCCGAATGGAGTCTCTAAGCTACA
TAATACCAACTTACACTTTACAAAATGTTGTCCCCCAAAATGTAGCCATTCGTATCTGCYCCWAAWAAAA
ARAAARTTTYTTCMCAWTCWAAAAAAAAAAAAAAAAAAAAAAAAAAAAAAAAAMCCCCCCCCCCCCCCCC
CTGCAGGGCCAAGTCGGCCGGCGCGCCATTCGCCCTATAGTGAGTCGTATTACAATTCACTGGCCGTCGT
TTTACAACGTCGTGACTGGGAAAACCCTGGCGTTACCCAACTTAATCGCCTTGCAGCACATCCCCCTTTC
GCCAGCTGGCGTAATAGCGAAGAGGCCCGCACCGATCGCCCTTCCCAACAGTTGCGCAGCCTGAATGGCG
AATGGAAATTGTAAGCGTTAATATTTTGTTAAAATTCGCGTTAAATTTTTGTTAAATCAGCTCATTTTTT
AACCAATAGGCCGAAATCGGCAAAATCCCTTATAAATCAAAAGAATAGACCGAGATAGGGT
[37 nt withheld, positions 5242-5278]
AAAGAACGTGGACTCCAACGTCAAAGG
[49 nt withheld, positions 5306-5354]
T
[91 nt withheld, positions 5356-5446]
G
[124 nt withheld, positions 5448-5571]
CAGGTG
